>Addgene plasmid #21640 | pIS1 IMP-1 long UTR | depositor full sequence | sequence record 9935 | Author sequence
AGATCTAAATGAGTCTTCGGACCTCGCGGGGGCCGCTTAAGCGGTGGTTAGGGTTTGTCTGACGCGGGGG
GAGGGGGAAGGAACGAAACACTCTCATTCGGAGGCGGCTCGGGGTTTGGTCTTGGTGGCCACGGGCACGC
AGAAGAGCGCCGCGATCCTCTTAAGCACCCCCCCGCCCTCCGTGGAGGCGGGGGTTTGGTCGGCGGGTGG
TAACTGGCGGGCCGCTGACTCGGGCGGGTCGCGCGCCCCAGAGTGTGACCTTTTCGGTCTGCTCGCAGAC
CCCCGGGCGGCGCCGCCGCGGCGGCGACGGGCTCGCTGGGTCCTAGGCTCCATGGGGACCGTATACGTGG
ACAGGCTCTGGAGCATCCGCACGACTGCGGTGATATTACCGGAGACCTTCTGCGGGACGAGCCGGGTCAC
GCGGCTGACGCGGAGCGTCCGTTGGGCGACAAACACCAGGACGGGGCACAGGTACACTATCTTGTCACCC
GGAGGCGCGAGGGACTGCAGGAGCTTCAGGGAGTGGCGCAGCTGCTTCATCCCCGTGGCCCGTTGCTCGC
GTTTGCTGGCGGTGTCCCCGGAAGAAATATATTTGCATGTCTTTAGTTCTATGATGACACAAACCCCGCC
CAGCGTCTTGTCATTGGCGAATTCGAACACGCAGATGCAGTCGGGGCGGCGCGGTCCCAGGTCCACTTCG
CATATTAAGGTGACGCGTGTGGCCTCGAACACCGAGCGACCCTGCAGCGACCCGCTTAAAAGCTTGATTC
TTCTGACACAACAGTCTCGAACTTAAGCTGCAGAAGTTGGTCGTGAGGCACTGGGCAGGTAAGTATCAAG
GTTACAAGACAGGTTTAAGGAGACCAATAGAAACTGGGCTTGTCGAGACAGAGAAGACTCTTGCGTTTCT
GATAGGCACCTATTGGTCTTACTGACATCCACTTTGCCTTTCTCTCCACAGGTGTCCACTCCCAGTTCAA
TTACAGCTCTTAAGGCTAGAGTACTTAATACGACTCACTATAGGCTAGCCACCATGACTTCGAAAGTTTA
TGATCCAGAACAAAGGAAACGGATGATAACTGGTCCGCAGTGGTGGGCCAGATGTAAACAAATGAATGTT
CTTGATTCATTTATTAATTATTATGATTCAGAAAAACATGCAGAAAATGCTGTTATTTTTTTACATGGTA
ACGCGGCCTCTTCTTATTTATGGCGACATGTTGTGCCACATATTGAGCCAGTAGCGCGGTGTATTATACC
AGACCTTATTGGTATGGGCAAATCAGGCAAATCTGGTAATGGTTCTTATAGGTTACTTGATCATTACAAA
TATCTTACTGCATGGTTTGAACTTCTTAATTTACCAAAGAAGATCATTTTTGTCGGCCATGATTGGGGTG
CTTGTTTGGCATTTCATTATAGCTATGAGCATCAAGATAAGATCAAAGCAATAGTTCACGCTGAAAGTGT
AGTAGATGTGATTGAATCATGGGATGAATGGCCTGATATTGAAGAAGATATTGCGTTGATCAAATCTGAA
GAAGGAGAAAAAATGGTTTTGGAGAATAACTTCTTCGTGGAAACCATGTTGCCATCAAAAATCATGAGAA
AGTTAGAACCAGAAGAATTTGCAGCATATCTTGAACCATTCAAAGAGAAAGGTGAAGTTCGTCGTCCAAC
ATTATCATGGCCTCGTGAAATCCCGTTAGTAAAAGGTGGTAAACCTGACGTTGTACAAATTGTTAGGAAT
TATAATGCTTATCTACGTGCAAGTGATGATTTACCAAAAATGTTTATTGAATCGGACCCAGGATTCTTTT
CCAATGCTATTGTTGAAGGTGCCAAGAAGTTTCCTAATACTGAATTTGTCAAAGTAAAAGGTCTTCATTT
TTCGCAAGAAGATGCACCTGATGAAATGGGAAAATATATCAAATCGTTCGTTGAGCGAGTTCTCAAAAAT
GAACAATAATTCTAGGAGCTCTATACCGGTCCAGCCCCTCCCTGTCCCTTCGAGTCCAGGACAACAACGG
GCAGAAATCGAGAGTGTGCTCTCCCCGGCAGGCCTGAGAATGAGTGGGAATCCGGGACACCTGGGCCGGG
CTGTAGATCAGGTTTGCCCACTTGATTGAGAAAGATGTTCCAGTGAGGAACCCTGATCTCTCAGCCCCAA
ACACCCACCCAATTGGCCCAACACTGTCTGCCCCTCGGGGTGTCAGAAATTCTAGCGCAAGGCACTTTTA
AACGTGGATTGTTTAAAGAAGCTCTCCAGGCCCCACCAAGAGGGTGGATCACACCTCAGTGGGACGCAAA
CTCAAATTTCCTTCAGGTTTTAAAAACATGCAGAGAGGTGTTTTAATCAGCCTTAAAGGATGGTTCATTT
CTTGACCTTAATGTTTTTCCAATCTTCTTCCCCCTACTTGGGTAATTGACTCAAATACCTCCATTTACGG
CCTCTTTCTATATTTACACTAATTTTTTTATCTTTATTGCTACCAGAAAAAAATGCGAACGAATGCATTG
CTTTGCTTACAGTATTGACTCAAGGGAAAAGAACTGTCAGTATCTGTAGATTAATTCCAATCACTCCCTA
ACCAATAGGTACAATACGGAATGAAGAAGAGGGGAAAATGGGGAGAAAGATGGTTAAAATACATAATAAT
CCACGTTTAAAAGGAGCGCACTTGTGGCTGATCTATGCCAGATCACCATCTTCAAATTGGCACAACTGAA
ATTTCCCCACTCTGTTGGGGCTTCCCCACCACATTCATGTCCCTCTCCCGTGTAGGTTTCACATTATGTC
CAGGTGCACATAGGTGGTATTGAATGCTCAGCAGGGTAGGGGCTGACCACTGTCCCTGATTCCCATCGTT
CTCAGGCGGATTTTATATTTTTTTAAAGTCTATTTTAATGATTGGATATGAGCACTGGGAAGGGGACGCT
AACTCCCCTTGATAAAGTCTCGGTTCCATGGAGGACTTGAGTGGCCCCAAAGGCTGCCACGGTGCCCTCA
CCCCAGCCCATGTGCTCCCATAAGGGCTGGTTCCTAGAGGCAGGGGTTGTGGGGCACTCCCAGCCACGGC
ACTGTTACCTTGGTGGTGGGACTTGGAACCCAACCCTGAGCTCCCGATAAAGCTAAAGTCCATCATCTGG
CAAATTCAGTAAATTGGAGAGTACTTGCTTCTGTTTGTATCTGAGAGGAATTTTTAACTGACGGCTTCTG
TCTCCATGAATCATTATCAGCATGATGAAAGGTGTGTCTAAAAAACAATTCAGAATACCAGCAGCATTGT
ACAGCAAGGGGTAAATAAGCTTAATTTATTAATTTACCAGGCTTAATTAAGATCCCATGGAGTGTTTAGC
CCTTGTGGGAGACAGAAGCCATCAGTTAAATGAGGTTAGGCCTCTCCTCCTAATATACTGATTGACAATG
CATATTAGCCAGGTAATGCACTTTAGCTACCCTGGACAATGCTATCAAGTGTGCTGGGAAGGGAGGAAGG
CCTCTCTACATATGGAAAAGCCCATGCGTGGAGTTCCCCTCCTTTCAACATTGCAACAACAGTAACAACA
AGACAACCGCAACATGTGGGCGTAGTCAGGCAATGCTGTGTGCGAAGTAAACTACCTCAAGGTATGAAGT
TACCTCAGCAATTATTTTCCTTTTTGTTCCCCCCAACCCCACTCAAAAAATTTTTTTTTGATTTTTGTTT
TTTTGCAGCTTGCTGATATTTTATATAAAAAAGAAAAGCAAAGCAAAAGAGAAGCTGATAGTCTTGAATA
TTTTATTTTTTTAATGAAAAGAAAAAACAAGAAAGTTATGTTTCATAATTTCTTACAACATGAGCCAGTA
ACCCTTTAGGAACTCTCTATGGAGAACAGGCCTGGTGGGAAAGGCTTTGGGGGCTGCCCCCTTAGGAGGA
GGCTAGTGCTAAGAGGGAAGGCCCAGGTTTGAGAGAGCCCAGAGGGGCAGAGCCCAGAGCCTTGTTTGGC
CCTGATCTCTGACTTCTAGAGCCCCAGCTGCTGGCGGCTGCTGGAATATCCTACCTGATAGGATTAAAAG
GCCTAGTGGAGCTGGGGGCTCTCAGTGGTTAAACAATGCCCAACAACCAACCAGCTGGCCCTTGGTCTCC
TCTCTTTCCTCCTTTGGTTAAAGAGCATCTCAGCCAGCTTTTCCCACCAGTGGTGCTGTTGAGATATTTT
AAAATATTGCCTCCGTTTTATCGAGGAGAGAAATAATAACTAAAAAATATACCCTTTAAAAAAACCTATA
TTTCTCTGTCTAAAAATATGGGAGCTGAGATTCCGTTCGTGGAAAAAAGACAAGGCCACCCTCTCGCCCT
CAGAGAGGTCCACCTGGTTTGTCATTGCAATGCTTTTCATTTTTTTTTTTTGTTATTGTTTCATTTCAGT
TCCGTCTTGCTATTCTTCCTAATCTATATCCATAGATCTAAGGGGCAAACAGATACTAGTTAACTGCCCC
CACCTCTGTCTCCCTGTCTTCTTTAGATCGGTCTGATTGATTTTAAAAGTGGACCCAAACTTAGGGAATT
CTTGATTTAGGGTGGCTGGTGGCAAGGAGGGGCAGGGGATATGGGGACGTGACTGGGACAGGTTCCTGCC
TTATCATTTTCTCCCTAGGACATTCCCTTGTAGCCCCCAGAATTGTCTGGCCCAAATTGAATAGAAGCAG
AAAAACATTTAGGGATAACATCAGGCCAGTAGAATTAAGCCTCTCCACCTGTCCCAACCATAAAAAGGGT
CTCCCAGCTTTCCATCTCTGGCTCTATATGCTTTATCCCAAAACAAAGCAGATAACGTTCAGACGTCGGC
CATTTAGTAATTTAAAGCGAATTTCCAGCAGCAAGCATGCTTTGATATCTGGTTCAGACTATCATCAGGA
AGAAAAAAAAATCCCACAGTACCTGAAATGTGATTGTTGCAGTGTTCAGTTTCCTTGGGGGCCTGCTCCC
TTCACACCTTGAGCCCAAGTCCTTTTCCGTTGGCTGATTCAGCTCCCAGAAGAGACGAGGAAGTGTGTGG
CAAGGGACTGGAAAACTTCACTTGCTTGGATTAGGCAAGGCTCCACTCATTGTTGATATTTGCCCAGCAG
GAAAATCATGTAAGTTATACCACCAGAAAGCAAAAGGAGCATGGTTTGGTGGTTAAGGTTTAGTGGGATG
AAGGACCTGTCTTGGTGGGCCGGGCCCTCTTGTGCCCCGTAGGCTAGGTCTTAGGGCAACTCCTTGCCCT
CCTGCTCAGCACCTCCATTTCCCCATCCTTGGTGAGATAACAAGCTATCGCGAAAAGCACTTGGGAGATT
TGGATGATTTGAGAAGAGTGACTTAAAAAAAATGCTTCTGTGCTCTAAGATATATATGTGTGTGTGTGTG
CTACATATATATTTTTACGCAAGGACCATCTCTTTAGGATATATTTTTAAATTCTTTGAAACACATAACC
AAAATGGTTTGATTCACTGACTGACTTTGAAGCTGCATCTGCCAGTTACACCCCAAATGGCTTTAATCCC
CTCTCGGGTCTGGTTGCCTTTTGCAGTTTGGGTTGTGGACTCAGCTCCTGTGAGGGGTCTGGTTAGGAGA
GAGCCATTTTTAAGGACAGGGAGTTTTATAGCCCTTTTCTACTTTCCTCCCCTCCTCCCAGTCCTTATCA
ATCTTTTTTCCTTTTTCCTGACCCCCTCCTTCTGGAGGCAGTTGGGAGCTATCCTTGTTTATGCCTCACT
ATTGGCAGAAAAGACCCCATTTAAAACCCAGAGAACACTGGAGGGGGATGCTCTAGTTGGTTCTGTGTCC
ATTTTCCTCTGTGCCAAAGACAGACAGACAGAGGCTGAGAGAGGCTGTTCCTGAATCAAAGCAATAGCCA
GCTTTCGACACATACCTGGCTGTCTGAGGAGGAAGGCCTCCTGGAAACTGGGAGCTAAGGGCGAGGCCCT
TCCCTTCAGAGGCTCCTGGGGGATTAGGGTGTGGTGTTTGCCAAGCCAAGGGGTAGGGAGCCGAGAAATT
GGTCTGTCGGCTCCTGGTTGCACTTTGGGGAAGGAGAGGAAGTTTGGGGCTCCAGGTAGCTCCCTGTTGT
GGGACTGCTCTGTCCCCTGCCCCTACTGCAGAGATAGCACTGCCGAGTTCCCTTCAGGCCTGGCAGACGG
GCAGTGAGGAGGGGCCTCAGTTAGCTCTCAAGGGTGCCTTCCCCTCCTCCCAACCCAGACATACCCTCTG
CCAAACTGGGAACCAGCAGTGCTAGTAACTACCTCACAGAGCCCCAGAGGGCCTGCTTGAGCCTTCTTGC
TCCACAGGAGAAGCTGGTGCCTCTAGGCAACCCCTTCCTCCCACCTCTCATCAGGGGTGGGGGTTCTCCT
TTCTTTCCCCTGAAGTGTTTATGGGGAGATCCTAGTGGCTTTGCCATTCAAACCACTCGACTGTTTGCCT
GTTTCTTGAAAACCAGTAGAAGGGAAACAGCACAGCCTGTCACAGTAATTGCAGGAAGATTGAAGAAAAA
TCCTCATCAATGCCAGGGGACATAAAAGCCATTTCCCTTCCAAATACTCGACAATTTAGATGCAGAACAT
TTCTCTGTATTCAGACTTAGAGTAACACCAGCTGAAAACTGCAGTTTCTTTCCTTTGGATACATAAGGCT
TCTCTATCGGGGTACGGGACAGGGAGGAGGCCTCATGTCTGAAGGGGGATTTAGGGGCGAGAGCCCCAGC
CCTGACCCTCGGTCCTGTGCACCGCTTTGGGGCACAGTCTGATGGCGCCTTTGCTGGCGCCTTAGTATGG
TTGACTCCGGATGGACAAAAGAAAAAAAATTTTTTTTCTTGAATGAAATAGCAGGAAGCTCCTCGGGAGC
ATGTGTTTTGATTAACCGCAGGTGATGGATGCTACGAGTATAAATGGATTAACTACCTCAATCCTTACAG
TAAGATTGGAACTAAGGGCAGGGACTCATGCATAAGGGTATGAATCCCAGCCAGGACAAGTGAGTTGAGG
CTTGTGCCACAAAAGGTTTGTCCTTGGGGAACAGGCAGGCCTGCCAGGATCCCCCCCATATCGATTGGGC
TGGGAGGGCTGGCCATGAGGTCCCCACTTTCTGCTTTCCTTGCCCATGTGTCACCCCTTTGGCCTCCAGC
TTGTCCCTCTCTCACTTTCTATAGCTTTGTTGGACCAGATGGTGAGGAAAGGAATGGCCTCTTCCCTTCT
AGAGGGGGCTGGCTGGAGTGAGACCTGGGGCTTGGCCTGGAACCCACCACACAGCCCCAAAGTCAGGAAG
CCTGGGGAAACCAGAGCTGAGACCTCTTCAACAGGGTTTCTTTGAGATCCTACACCTCCATTGGGCCCTT
TTTCAGTCTTCAATGGGGGCCCAGTTGGCTCTAGAAGGAGAAGAGGTGAAGCAGGATCCTTTGCCCTGGG
GGAGTCTGAGGGCGCGGTCCTTGGACTCATTCAGGCCGTCTTTGTAGTTGGGGGAGTTCCACTGGGCGAT
CCCAGCCCCTCCCCACCCACCCTCTAATGGACCTCCTCATAGAAGCCCCATTTCACTTTTGTTTTATCTA
CCTCTTAGCAAAACAATAGATAAATTAGGTAGTGGCAGCTCCACTTGCTTAGGTTAGGGGGGGAAAAAGA
TTTCTTTTTCCAAAGGAAAAAAATATTACCTTGAGAATACTTTCCAAAAAATAAAATTAAAAAAAAAAAA
ACCAAAAAAAAAAATTTTTTTTTAAAAGGGAGACATTTTCCAGTGACCACTGGATTGTTTTAATTTCCCA
AGCTTTTTTTTCCCCCATAAATAAGTTTCACTCTTTGGCGATTTTCTTCACTTGTTTAAGATAACGTGCT
AGCTATTCCAACAGGTAACAGCTTTCACAGTCTGCCCCTGGCCTGTCTCACCCCATCCCCCACCCTATTC
CTGCCAGTGAGTCCTTCCTGTGCTTCTCTCCCTTCTCCCCTCCCAGCCAGCTGACTTCAGTCACCCCTGT
CCCCCCTCCCCTGCCAATAAGCTCCCCCAGGAATAAAGGCTTTGTTTTGGGGATGCTTAAATCTTGACTG
GCACTTCCCGGCTGTGGGGGCTGGGGAGCCACTTGTAACATTTCTGTGCAGATTTTATGTTAGCCACTGC
TATGTAAAAGCACGTTCAAAATGAATTTCAGCAGATTATGTGTTACCATAATGAATAAACGTCCTCTATC
ACCATTTGGAGTCTCCCTTTTCTCCAGGATCTTGATCCTGGTCCCCAAAACCAGAGTGAATCAAAAGAGC
TTCCTCCCCTGAGGCAAAGTGGATTTGTAAGCAGTTCTGAAACATCACTTACTCAGAAGAGGGAACGATG
TATTTTGATGAGTGCAAATTGGGAAGAGCTGGAGGCCTACTGCTTGGGACAGTTTTTTTTTTTTTTTTTT
TTTTAAATATGAGTGCTAGCTTATTCTGTAATTGCGGCAACTTTGAAAATTGTATTTTACTGGAAATCTG
CCAGCCATCACCACCCGATTTTGATTGTATCCTTCCTCCCATCCTTTAATCTGTTCATTGCTTTGGGGGA
GGTGGGGCAGCTGGCTCACACGTTGGAGTTTGTTCTTTGATGGATGAACGAACACTCCAGTTTTCTTTCC
CGTGAAGGTTGTTTCAGCCACAAACCACTTCATTTTGCTGTTTCAATTTCAAAATAAAAGGAAACTTATA
TTGAAAGACAAGCGGCCGCTTCGAGCAGACATGATAAGATACATTGATGAGTTTGGACAAACCACAACTA
GAATGCAGTGAAAAAAATGCTTTATTTGTGAAATTTGTGATGCTATTGCTTTATTTGTAACCATTATAAG
CTGCAATAAACAAGTTAACAACAACAATTGCATTCATTTTATGTTTCAGGTTCAGGGGGAGGTGTGGGAG
GTTTTTTAAAGCAAGTAAAACCTCTACAAATGTGGTAAAATCGATAAGGATCCAGGTGGCACTTTTCGGG
GAAATGTGCGCGGAACCCCTATTTGTTTATTTTTCTAAATACATTCAAATATGTATCCGCTCATGAGACA
ATAACCCTGATAAATGCTTCAATAATATTGAAAAAGGAAGAGTATGAGTATTCAACATTTCCGTGTCGCC
CTTATTCCCTTTTTTGCGGCATTTTGCCTTCCTGTTTTTGCTCACCCAGAAACGCTGGTGAAAGTAAAAG
ATGCTGAAGATCAGTTGGGTGCACGAGTGGGTTACATCGAACTGGATCTCAACAGCGGTAAGATCCTTGA
GAGTTTTCGCCCCGAAGAACGTTTTCCAATGATGAGCACTTTTAAAGTTCTGCTATGTGGCGCGGTATTA
TCCCGTATTGACGCCGGGCAAGAGCAACTCGGTCGCCGCATACACTATTCTCAGAATGACTTGGTTGAGT
ACTCACCAGTCACAGAAAAGCATCTTACGGATGGCATGACAGTAAGAGAATTATGCAGTGCTGCCATAAC
CATGAGTGATAACACTGCGGCCAACTTACTTCTGACAACGATCGGAGGACCGAAGGAGCTAACCGCTTTT
TTGCACAACATGGGGGATCATGTAACTCGCCTTGATCGTTGGGAACCGGAGCTGAATGAAGCCATACCAA
ACGACGAGCGTGACACCACGATGCCTGTAGCAATGGCAACAACGTTGCGCAAACTATTAACTGGCGAACT
ACTTACTCTAGCTTCCCGGCAACAATTAATAGACTGGATGGAGGCGGATAAAGTTGCAGGACCACTTCTG
CGCTCGGCCCTTCCGGCTGGCTGGTTTATTGCTGATAAATCTGGAGCCGGTGAGCGTGGGTCTCGCGGTA
TCATTGCAGCACTGGGGCCAGATGGTAAGCCCTCCCGTATCGTAGTTATCTACACGACGGGGAGTCAGGC
AACTATGGATGAACGAAATAGACAGATCGCTGAGATAGGTGCCTCACTGATTAAGCATTGGTAACTGTCA
GACCAAGTTTACTCATATATACTTTAGATTGATTTAAAACTTCATTTTTAATTTAAAAGGATCTAGGTGA
AGATCCTTTTTGATAATCTCATGACCAAAATCCCTTAACGTGAGTTTTCGTTCCACTGAGCGTCAGACCC
CGTAGAAAAGATCAAAGGATCTTCTTGAGATCCTTTTTTTCTGCGCGTAATCTGCTGCTTGCAAACAAAA
AAACCACCGCTACCAGCGGTGGTTTGTTTGCCGGATCAAGAGCTACCAACTCTTTTTCCGAAGGTAACTG
GCTTCAGCAGAGCGCAGATACCAAATACTGTTCTTCTAGTGTAGCCGTAGTTAGGCCACCACTTCAAGAA
CTCTGTAGCACCGCCTACATACCTCGCTCTGCTAATCCTGTTACCAGTGGCTGCTGCCAGTGGCGATAAG
TCGTGTCTTACCGGGTTGGACTCAAGACGATAGTTACCGGATAAGGCGCAGCGGTCGGGCTGAACGGGGG
GTTCGTGCACACAGCCCAGCTTGGAGCGAACGACCTACACCGAACTGAGATACCTACAGCGTGAGCTATG
AGAAAGCGCCACGCTTCCCGAAGGGAGAAAGGCGGACAGGTATCCGGTAAGCGGCAGGGTCGGAACAGGA
GAGCGCACGAGGGAGCTTCCAGGGGGAAACGCCTGGTATCTTTATAGTCCTGTCGGGTTTCGCCACCTCT
GACTTGAGCGTCGATTTTTGTGATGCTCGTCAGGGGGGCGGAGCCTATGGAAAAACGCCAGCAACGCGGC
CTTTTTACGGTTCCTGGCCTTTTGCTGGCCTTTTGCTCACATGGCTCGAC
Features (pLannotate 1.2.2; 11 found; start..end, strand, type, name):
      8..759     +  promoter       HSV TK promoter: herpes simplex virus thymidine kinase promoter
    829..961     +  intron         chimeric intron: chimera between introns from human β-globin and immunoglobulin heavy chain genes
   1006..1024    +  promoter       T7 promoter: promoter for bacteriophage T7 RNA polymerase
   1034..1969    +  CDS            Rluc: luciferase from the anthozoan coelenterate Renilla reniformis (sea pansy)
   4369..4390    +  promoter       HIS3 promoter (fragment): S. cerevisiae HIS3
   7695..7718    -  promoter       TEF1 promoter (fragment): S. cerevisiae TEF1; promoter for EF-1α
   8715..8836    -  polyA_signal   SV40 poly(A) signal: SV40 polyadenylation signal
   8859..8927    -  CDS            large T antigen (fragment): large T antigen from SV40 (simian virus 40)
   8969..9073    +  promoter       AmpR promoter: bla
   9074..9934    +  CDS            AmpR: β-lactamase; bla; confers resistance to ampicillin, carbenicillin, and related antibiotics
  10105..10693   +  rep_origin     ori: high-copy-number ColE1/pMB1/pBR322/pUC origin of replication
