[The description below was written by a language model from this plasmid's Addgene catalogue record and pLannotate feature annotations shown in this document.]
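Description:
pIS1 IMP-1 long UTR is a mammalian luciferase reporter plasmid built on the pIS1 backbone. It carries the 3′ untranslated region of human IGF2BP1 (IGF-II mRNA-binding protein 1, also called IMP-1, CRD-BP or ZBP1). In bacteria it is maintained at high copy from a ColE1/pUC-type origin and selected with ampicillin through the bla β-lactamase gene and its own promoter.

The reporter unit is driven by the herpes simplex virus thymidine kinase promoter, a relatively modest constitutive promoter. This is followed by a chimeric β-globin/immunoglobulin intron that aids mRNA processing, then a T7 promoter that allows in vitro transcription, and then the Renilla luciferase coding sequence. The roughly 6.7 kb IMP-1 UTR insert sits between XbaI and NotI sites immediately downstream of the luciferase open reading frame, so it acts as the 3′UTR of the reporter transcript. An SV40 polyadenylation signal is annotated beyond the insert, though on the reverse strand. According to the depositor, "long" means that all functional alternative polyadenylation signals have been deleted, which should leave the reporter mRNA carrying the full-length UTR rather than shortened isoforms. The short HIS3 and TEF1 promoter "fragments" annotated within the insert region span only about twenty bases each. They are most likely chance matches rather than real yeast elements.

The associated study examined how 3′UTR shortening by alternative cleavage and polyadenylation activates oncogenes in cancer cells. The construct therefore fits reporter assays that measure how regulatory elements in the full-length IMP-1 3′UTR affect expression. The record does not describe the comparison constructs or the normalisation control.
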