Addgene plasmid #21640: pIS1 IMP-1 long UTR
Depositing lab: David Bartel. Depositing organization: Whitehead Institute for Biomedical Research. Publication: Widespread shortening of 3'UTRs by alternative cleavage and polyadenylation activates oncogenes in cancer cells. Mayr C, Bartel DP. Cell. 2009 Aug 21. 138(4):673-84. 10.1016/j.cell.2009.06.016 PubMed 19703394.
Backbone
  Vector backbone: pIS1
  Backbone manufacturer: Available from Addgene (#12179)
  Backbone size w/o insert (bp): 4085
  Vector type: Mammalian Expression, Luciferase
Growth in bacteria
  Bacterial resistance: Ampicillin, 100 μg/mL
  Growth temperature: 37°C
  Growth strain: DH5alpha
  Copy number: High Copy
Gene/Insert
  Gene/Insert name: IGF-II mRNA-binding protein 1 UTR (alt names: IMP-1; CM2)
  Species: H. sapiens (human)
  Insert size (bp): 6675
  Entrez Gene: IGF2BP1 (a.k.a. CRD-BP, CRDBP, IMP-1, IMP1, VICKZ1, ZBP1)
  Tag / fusion protein: Luciferase (N terminal on backbone)
  Cloning method: Restriction Enzyme; 5′ cloning site Xba I (not destroyed); 3′ cloning site Not I (not destroyed)
  Sequencing primers: 5′ n/a; 3′ EBV Reverse
Terms and licenses: Academic/Nonprofit Terms; Industry Terms: Not Available to Industry
Depositor comments: Long means that all functional alternative polyadenylation signals have been deleted.
How to cite: pIS1 IMP-1 long UTR was a gift from David Bartel (Addgene plasmid # 21640 ; http://n2t.net/addgene:21640 ; RRID:Addgene_21640)
