>Addgene plasmid #21640 | pIS1 IMP-1 long UTR | addgene partial sequence | sequence record 27405 | 21640 with Rluc-F
GAGGCAGAGTTTCCTAATACTGAATTTGTCAAAGTAAAAGGTCTTCATTTTTCGCAAGAAGATGCACCTG
ATGAAATGGGAAAATATATCAAATCGTTCGTTGAGCGAGTTCTCAAAAATGAACAATAATTCTAGGAGCT
CTATACCGGTCCAGCCCCTCCCTGTCCCTTCGAGTCCAGGACAACAACGGGCAGAAATCGAGAGTGTGCT
CTCCCCGGCAGGCCTGAGAATGAGTGGGAATCCGGGACACCTGGGCCGGGCTGTAGATCAGGTTTGCCCA
CTTGATTGAGAAAGATGTTCCAGTGAGGAACCCTGATCTCTCAGCCCCAAACACCCACCCAATTGGCCCA
ACACTGTCTGCCCCTCGGGGTGTCAGAAATTCTAGCGCAAGGCACTTTTAAACGTGGATTGTTTAAAGAA
GCTCTCCAGGCCCCACCAAGAGGGTGGATCACACCTCAGTGGGACGCAAACTCAAATTTCCTTCAGGTTT
TAAAAACATGCAGAGAGGTGTTTTAATCAGCCTTAAAGGATGGTTCATTTCTTGACCTTAATGTTTTTCC
AATCTTCTTCCCCCTACTTGGGTAATTGACTCAAATACCTCCATTTACGGCCTCTTTCTATATTTACACT
AATTTTTTTATCTTTATTGCTACCAGAAAAAAATGCGAACGAATGCATTGCTTTGCTTACAGTATTGACT
CAAGGGAAAAGAACTGTCAGTATCTGTAGATTAATTCCAATCACTCCCTAACCAATAGGTTCATATGGGG
GGTGGGGGGGGGGGTGAAAAAATGAAAAAA
