>Addgene plasmid #21640 | pIS1 IMP-1 long UTR | addgene partial sequence | sequence record 135923 | IMP1-UTR-F 5'-TACCAGCAGCATTGTACAGC-3'
ATTTACCAGGCTTAATTAAGATCCCATGGAGTGTTTAGCCCTTGTGGGAGACAGAAGCCATCAGTTAAAT
GAGGTTAGGCCTCTCCTCCTAATATACTGATTGACAATGCATATTAGCCAGGTAATGCACTTTAGCTACC
CTGGACAATGCTATCAAGTGTGCTGGGAAGGGAGGAAGGCCTCTCTACATATGGAAAAGCCCATGCGTGG
AGTTCCCCTCCTTTCAACATTGCAACAACAGTAACAACAAGACAACCGCAACATGTGGGCGTAGTCAGGC
AATGCTGTGTGCGAAGTAAACTACCTCAAGGTATGAAGTTACCTCAGCAATTATTTTCCTTTTTGTTCCC
CCCAACCCCACTCAAAAAATTTTTTTTTGATTTTTGTTTTTTTGCAGCTTGCTGATATTTTATATAAAAA
AGAAAAGCAAAGCAAAAGAGAAGCTGATAGTCTTGAATATTTTATTTTTTTAATGAAAAGAAAAAACAAG
AAAGTTATGTTTCATAATTTCTTACAACATGAGCCAGTAACCCTTTAGGAACTCTCTATGGAGAACAGGC
CTGGTGGGAAAGGCTTTGGGGGCTGCCCCCTTAGGAGGAGGCTAGTGCTAAGAGGGAAGGCCCAGGTTTG
AGAGAGCCCAGAGGGGCAGAGCCCAGAGCCTTGTTTGGCCCTGATCTCTGACTTCTAGAGCCCCAGCTGC
TGGCGGCTGCTGGAATATCCTACCTGATAGGATTAAAAGGCCTAGTGGAGCTGGGGGCTCTCAGTGGTTA
AACAATGCCCAACAACCAACCAGCTGGCCCTTGGTCTCCTCTCTTTCCTCCTTTGGTTAAAGAGCATCTC
AGCCAGCTTTTCCC
